>Addgene plasmid #153880 | pGBW-m4046406 | addgene full sequence | sequence record 304469 | Addgene NGS Result
GTGCGTCATCAGAGCGCTTTTGGTTTTCAAAAGCGCTCTGAAGTTCCTATACTTTCTAGCTAGAGAATAG
GAACTTCCCGAGCGGCCGCGTGTTACAAGCTTGACTCCAGCGTAACTGGACTGCAATCAACTCACTGGCT
CACCTTCACGGGTGGGCCTTTCTTCGGTAGAAAATCAAAGGATCTTCTTGAGATCCTTTTTTTCTGCGCG
TAATCTGCTGCTTGCAAACAAAAAAACCACCGCTACCAGCGGTGGTTTGTTTGCCGGATCAAGAGCTACC
AACTCTTTTTCCGAGGTAACTGGCTTCAGCAGAGCGCAGATACCAAATACTGTTCTTCTAGTGTAGCCGT
AGTTAGGCCACCACTTCAAGAACTCTGTAGCACCGCCTACATACCTCGCTCTGCTAATCCTGTTACCAGT
GGCTGCTGCCAGTGGCGATAAGTCGTGTCTTACCGGGTTGGACTCAAGACGATAGTTACCGGATAAGGCG
CAGCGGTCGGGCTGAACGGGGGGTTCGTGCACACAGCCCAGCTTGGAGCGAACGACCTACACCGAACTGA
GATACCTACAGCGTGAGCTATGAGAAAGCGCCACGCTTCCCGAAGGGAGAAAGGCGGACAGGTATCCGGT
AAGCGGCAGGGTCGGAACAGGAGAGCGCACGAGGGAGCTTCCAGGGGTAAACGCCTGGTATCTTTATAGT
CCTGTCGGGTTTCGCCACCTCTGACTTGAGCATCGATTTTTGTGATGCTCGTCAGGGGGGCGGAGCCTAT
GGAAAAACGCCAGCAACGCAGAAAGGCCCACCCGAAGGTGAGCCAGGTGATTACATTTGGGCCCTCATCA
GAGGTTTTCACCGTCATCACCGAAACGCGCGAGGCAGCTGCGGTAAAGCTCATCAGCGTGGTCGTGAAGC
GATTCACAGATGTCTGCCTGTTCATCCGCGTCCAGCTCGTTGAGTTTCTCCAGAAGCGTTAATGTCTGGC
TTCTGATAAAGCGGGCCATGTTAAGGGCGGTTTTTTCCTGTTTGGTCACTTACCAATGCTTAATCAGTGA
GGCACCTATCTCAGCGATCTGTCTATTTCGTTCATCCATAGTTGCCTGACTCCCCGTCGTGTAGATAACT
ACGATGCGGGAGGGCTTACCATCTGGCCCCAGTGCTGCAATGATACCGCGAGACCCACGCTCACCGGCTC
CAGATTTATCAGCAATAAACCAGCCAGCCGGGAGGGCCGAGCGCAGAAGTGATCCTGCAACTTTATCCGC
CTCCATCCAGTCTATTAATTGTTGCCGGGAAGCTAGAGTAAGTAGTTCGCCAGTTAATAGTTTGCGCAAC
GTTGTTGCCATTGCTACAGGCATCGTGGTGTCACGCTCGTCGTTTGGTATGGCTTCATTCAGCTCCGGTT
CCCAACGATCAAGGCGAGTTACATGATCCCCCATGTTGTGCAAAAAAGCGGTTAGCTCCTTCGGTCCTCC
GATCGTTGCCAGAAGTAAGTTGGCCGCAGTGTTATCACTCATGGTTATGGCAGCACTGCATAATTCTCTT
ACTGTCATGCCATCCGTGAGATGCTTTTCTGTGACTGGTGAGTACTCAACCAAGTCATTCTGAGAATAGT
GTATGCGGCGACCGAGTTGCTCTTGCCCGGCGTCAATACGGGATAATACCGCGCCACATAGCAGAACTTT
AAAAGTGCTCATCATTGGAAAACGTTCTTCGGGGCGTAAACTCTCAAGGATCTTACCGCTGTTGAGATCC
AGTTCGATGTAACCCACTCGTGCACCCAACTGATCTTCAGCATCTTTTACTTTCACCAGCGTTTCTGGGT
GAGCAAAAACAGGAAGGCAAAATGCCGCAAAAAAGGGAATAAGGGCGACACGGAAATGTTGAATACTCAT
TTTAGCTTCCTTAGCTCCTGAAAATCTCGATAACTCAAAAAATACGCCCGGTAGTGATCTTATTTCATTA
TGGTGAAAGTTGGAACCTCTTACGTGCCGATCAAGTCAAAAGCCTCCGGTCGGAGGCTTTTGACTTTCTG
CTATGGAGGTCAGGTATGATTTAAATGGTCAGTTAGAGCGGCCGCTTGCTATATTGAAGTACGGATTAGA
AGCCGCCGAGCGGGCGACAGCCCTCCGACGGAAGACTCTCCTCCGTGCGTCCTCGTCTTCACCGGTCGCG
TTCCTGAAACGCAGATGTGCCTCGCGCCGCACTGCTCCGAACAATAAAGATTCTACAATACTAGCTTTTA
TGGTTATGAAGAGGAAAAATTGGCAGTAACCTGGCCCCACAAACCTTCAAATTAACGAATCAAATTAACA
ACCATAGGATGATAATGCGATTAGTTTTTTAGCCTTATTTCTGGGGTAATTAATCAGCGAAGCGATGATT
TTTGATCTATTAACAGATATATAAATGGAAAAGCTGCATAACCACTTTAACTAATACTTTCAACATTTTC
AGTTTGTATTACTTCTTATTCAAATGTCATAAAAGTATCAACAAAAAATTGTTAATATACCTCTATACTT
TAACGTCAAGGAGAAAAAACTATAATGTTTGTTTTTCTTGTTTTATTGCCACTAGTCTCTAGTCAGTGTG
TTAATCTTACAACCAGAACTCAATTACCCCCTGCATACACTAATTCTTTCACACGTGGTGTTTATTACCC
TGACAAAGTTTTCAGATCCTCAGTTTTACATTCAACTCAGGACTTGTTCTTACCTTTCTTTTCCAATGTT
ACTTGGTTCCATGCTATACATGTCTCTGGGACCAATGGTACTAAGAGGTTTGATAACCCTGTCCTACCAT
TTAATGATGGTGTTTATTTTGCTTCCACTGAGAAGTCTAACATAATAAGAGGCTGGATTTTTGGTACTAC
TTTAGATTCGAAGACCCAGTCCCTACTTATTGTTAATAACGCTACTAATGTTGTTATTAAAGTCTGTGAA
TTTCAATTTTGTAATGATCCATTTTTGGGTGTTTATTACCACAAAAACAACAAAAGTTGGATGGAAAGTG
AGTTCAGAGTTTATTCTAGTGCGAATAATTGCACTTTTGAATATGTCTCTCAGCCTTTTCTTATGGACCT
TGAAGGAAAACAGGGTAATTTCAAAAATCTTAGGGAATTTGTGTTTAAGAATATTGATGGTTATTTTAAA
ATATATTCTAAGCACACGCCTATTAATTTAGTGCGTGATCTCCCTCAGGGTTTTTCGGCTTTAGAACCAT
TGGTAGATTTGCCAATAGGTATTAACATCACTAGGTTTCAAACTTTACTTGCTTTACATAGAAGTTATTT
GACTCCTGGTGATTCTTCTTCAGGTTGGACAGCTGGTGCTGCAGCTTATTATGTGGGTTATCTTCAACCT
AGGACTTTTCTATTAAAATATAATGAAAATGGAACCATTACAGATGCTGTAGACTGTGCACTTGACCCTC
TCTCAGAAACAAAGTGTACGTTGAAATCCTTCACTGTAGAAAAAGGAATCTATCAAACTTCTAACTTTAG
AGTCCAACCAACAGAATCTATTGTTAGATTTCCTAATATTACAAACTTGTGCCCTTTTGGTGAAGTTTTT
AACGCCACCAGATTTGCATCTGTTTATGCTTGGAACAGGAAGAGAATCAGCAACTGTGTTGCTGATTATT
CTGTCCTATATAATTCCGCATCATTTTCCACTTTTAAGTGTTATGGAGTGTCTCCTACTAAATTAAATGA
TCTCTGCTTTACTAATGTCTATGCAGATTCATTTGTAATTAGAGGTGATGAAGTCAGACAAATCGCTCCA
GGGCAAACTGGAAAGATTGCTGATTATAATTATAAATTACCAGATGATTTTACAGGCTGCGTTATAGCTT
GGAATTCTAACAATCTTGATTCTAAGGTTGGTGGTAATTATAATTACCTGTATAGATTGTTTAGGAAGTC
TAATCTCAAACCTTTTGAGAGAGATATTTCAACTGAAATCTATCAGGCCGGTAGCACACCTTGTAATGGT
GTTGAAGGTTTTAATTGTTACTTTCCTTTACAATCATATGGTTTCCAACCCACTAATGGTGTTGGTTACC
AACCATACAGAGTAGTAGTACTTTCTTTTGAACTTCTACATGCACCAGCAACTGTTTGTGGACCTAAAAA
GTCTACTAATTTGGTTAAAAACAAATGTGTCAATTTCAACTTCAATGGTTTAACAGGCACAGGTGTTCTT
ACTGAGTCTAACAAAAAGTTTCTGCCTTTCCAACAATTTGGCAGAGACATTGCTGACACTACTGATGCTG
TCCGTGATCCACAGACACTTGAGATTCTTGACATTACACCATGTTCTTTTGGTGGTGTCAGTGTTATAAC
ACCAGGAACAAATACTTCTAACCAGGTTGCTGTTCTTTATCAGGATGTTAACTGCACAGAAGTCCCTGTT
GCTATTCATGCAGATCAACTTACTCCTACTTGGCGTGTTTATTCTACAGGTTCTAATGTTTTTCAAACAC
GTGCAGGCTGTTTAATAGGGGCTGAACATGTCAACAACTCATATGAGTGTGACATACCCATTGGTGCAGG
TATATGCGCTAGTTATCAGACTCAGACTAATTCTCCTCGGCGGGCACGTAGTGTAGCTAGTCAATCCATC
ATTGCCTACACTATGTCACTTGGTGCAGAAAATTCAGTTGCTTACTCTAATAACTCTATTGCCATACCCA
CAAATTTTACTATTAGTGTTACCACAGAAATTCTACCAGTGTCTATGACCAAGACATCAGTAGATTGTAC
AATGTACATTTGTGGTGATTCAACTGAATGCAGCAATCTTTTGTTGCAATATGGCAGTTTTTGTACACAA
TTAAACCGTGCTTTAACTGGAATAGCTGTTGAACAAGACAAAAACACCCAAGAAGTTTTTGCACAAGTCA
AACAAATTTACAAAACACCACCAATTAAAGATTTTGGTGGTTTTAATTTTTCACAAATATTACCAGATCC
ATCAAAACCAAGCAAGAGGTCATTTATTGAAGATCTACTTTTCAACAAAGTGACACTTGCAGATGCTGGC
TTCATCAAACAATATGGTGATTGCCTTGGTGATATTGCTGCTAGAGACCTCATTTGTGCACAAAAGTTTA
ACGGCCTTACTGTTTTGCCACCTTTGCTCACAGATGAAATGATTGCTCAATACACTTCTGCACTGTTAGC
GGGTACAATCACTTCTGGTTGGACCTTTGGTGCAGGTGCTGCATTACAAATACCATTTGCTATGCAAATG
GCTTATAGGTTTAATGGTATTGGAGTTACACAGAATGTTCTCTATGAGAACCAAAAATTGATTGCCAACC
AATTTAATAGTGCTATTGGCAAAATTCAAGACTCACTTTCTTCCACAGCAAGTGCACTTGGAAAACTTCA
AGATGTGGTCAACCAAAATGCACAAGCTTTAAACACGCTTGTTAAACAACTTAGCTCCAATTTTGGTGCA
ATTTCAAGTGTTTTAAATGATATCCTTTCACGTCTTGACAAAGTTGAGGCTGAAGTGCAAATTGATAGGT
TGATCACAGGCAGACTTCAAAGTTTGCAGACATATGTGACTCAACAATTAATTAGAGCTGCAGAAATCAG
AGCTTCTGCTAATCTTGCTGCTACTAAAATGTCAGAGTGTGTACTTGGACAATCAAAAAGAGTTGATTTT
TGTGGAAAGGGCTATCATCTTATGTCCTTCCCTCAGTCAGCACCTCATGGTGTAGTCTTCTTGCATGTGA
CTTATGTCCCTGCACAAGAAAAGAACTTCACAACTGCTCCTGCCATTTGTCATGATGGAAAAGCACACTT
TCCTCGTGAAGGTGTCTTTGTTTCAAATGGCACACACTGGTTTGTAACACAAAGGAATTTTTATGAACCA
CAAATCATTACTACAGACAACACATTTGTGTCTGGTAACTGTGATGTTGTAATAGGAATTGTCAACAACA
CAGTTTATGATCCTTTGCAACCTGAATTAGACTCATTCAAGGAGGAGTTAGATAAATATTTTAAGAATCA
TACATCACCAGATGTTGATTTAGGTGACATCTCTGGCATTAATGCTTCAGTTGTAAACATTCAAAAAGAA
ATTGACCGCCTCAATGAGGTTGCCAAGAATTTAAATGAATCTCTCATCGATCTCCAAGAACTTGGAAAGT
ATGAGCAGTATATAAAATGGCCATGGTACATTTGGCTAGGTTTTATAGCTGGCTTGATTGCCATAGTAAT
GGTGACAATTATGCTTTGCTGTATGACCAGTTGCTGTAGTTGTCTCAAGGGCTGTTGTTCTTGTGGATCC
TGCTGCAAATTTGATGAAGACGACTCTGAGCCAGTGCTCAAAGGAGTCAAATTACATTACACACTCGTGC
CGAGAGGTTCTCACCATCATCACCATCATTAAACAGGCCCCTTTTCCTTTGTCGATATCATGTAATTAGT
TATGTCACGCTTACATTCACGCCCTCCTCCCACATCCGCTCTAACCGAAAAGGAAGGAGTTAGACAACCT
GAAGTCTAGGTCCCTATTTATTTTTTTTAATAGTTATGTTAGTATTAAGAACGTTATTTATATTTCAAAT
TTTTCTTTTTTTTCTGTACAAAGCGGCCGCCGAACCACTAGTGCACTGCAGTACACGGTTTCCTTGAAAT
TTTTTTGATTCGGTAATCTCCGAACAGAAGGAAGAACGAAGGAAGGAGCACAGACTTAGATTGGTATATA
TACGCATATGTAGTGTTGAAGAAACATGAAATTGCCCAGTATTCTTAACCCAACTGCACAGAACAAAAAC
GTGCAGGAAACGAAGATAAATCATGTCGAAAGCTACATATAAGGAACGTGCTGCTACTCATCCTAGTCCT
GTTGCTGCCAAGCTATTTAATATCATGCACGAAAAGCAAACAAACTTGTGTGCTTCATTGGATGTTCGTA
CCACCAAGGAATTACTGGAGTTAGTTGAAGCATTAGGTCCCAAAATTTGTTTACTAAAAACACATGTGGA
TATCTTGACTGATTTTTCCATGGAGGGCACAGTTAAGCCGCTAAAGGCATTATCCGCCAAGTACAATTTT
TTACTCTTCGAGGACAGAAAATTTGCTGACATTGGTAATACAGTCAAATTGCAGTACTCTGCGGGTGTAT
ACAGAATAGCAGAATGGGCAGACATTACGAATGCACACGGTGTGGTGGGCCCAGGTATTGTTAGCGGTTT
GAAGCAGGCGGCAGAAGAAGTAACAAAGGAACCTAGAGGCCTTTTGATGTTAGCAGAATTGTCATGCAAG
GGCTCCCTATCTACTGGAGAATATACTAAGGGTACTGTTGACATTGCGAAGAGCGACAAAGATTTTGTTA
TCGGCTTTATTGCTCAAAGAGACATGGGTGGAAGAGATGAAGGTTACGATTGGTTGATTATGACACCCGG
TGTGGGTTTAGATGACAAGGGAGATGCATTGGGTCAACAGTATAGAACCGTGGATGATGTGGTTTCTACA
GGATCTGACATTATTATTGTTGGAAGAGGACTATTTGCAAAGGGAAGGGATGCTAAGGTAGAGGGTGAAC
GTTACAGAAAAGCAGGCTGGGAAGCATATTTGAGAAGATGCGGCCAGCAAAACTAAAAAACTGTATTATA
AGTAAATGCATGTATACTAAACTCACAAATTAGAGCTTCAATTTAATTATATCAGTTATTACCCGAGTAA
CGAAGCATCTGTGCTTCATTTTGTAGAACAAAAATGCAACGCGAGAGCGCTAATTTTTCAAACAAAGAAT
CTGAGCTGCATTTTTACAGAACAGAAATGCAACGCGAAAGCGCTATTTTACCAACGAAGAATCTGTGCTT
CATTTTTGTAAAACAAAAATGCAACGCGAGAGCGCTAATTTTTCAAACAAAGAATCTGAGCTGCATTTTT
ACAGAACAGAAATGCAACGCGAGAGCGCTATTTTACCAACAAAGAATCTATACTTCTTTTTTGTTCTACA
AAAATGCATCCCGAGAGCGCTATTTTTCTAACAAAGCATCTTAGATTACTTTTTTTCTCCTTTGTGCGCT
CTATAATGCAGTCTCTTGATAACTTTTTGCACTGTAGGTCCGTTAAGGTTAGAAGAAGGCTACTTTGGTG
TCTATTTTCTCTTCCATAAAAAAAGCCTGACTCCACTTCCCGCGTTTACTGATTACTAGCGAAGCTGCGG
GTGCATTTTTTCAAGATAAAGGCATCCCCGATTATATTCTATACCGATGTGGATTGCGCATACTTTGTGA
ACAGAAAGTGATAGCGTTGATGATTCTTCATTGGTCAGAAAATTATGAACGGTTTCTTCTATTTTGTCTC
TATATACTACGTATAGGAAATGTTTACATTTTCGTATTGTTTTCGATTCACTCTATGAATAGTTCTTACT
ACAATTTTTTTGTCTAAAGAGTAATACTAGAGATAAACATAAAAAATGTAGAGGTCGAGTTTAGATGCAA
GTTCAAGGAGCGAAAGGTGGATGGGTAGGTTATATAGGGATATAGCACAGAGATATATAGCAAAGAGATA
CTTTTGAGCAATGTTTGTGGAAGCGGTATTCGCAATATTTTAGTAGCTCGTTACAGTCCGGTGCGTTTTT
GGTTTTTTGAAA
Features (pLannotate 1.2.2; 13 found; start..end, strand, type, name):
    137..166     +  terminator     T3Te terminator: phage T3 early transcription terminator
    188..775     +  rep_origin     ori: high-copy-number ColE1/pMB1/pBR322/pUC origin of replication
    787..814     -  terminator     T7Te terminator: phage T7 early transcription terminator
    838..1029    -  CDS            rop: Rop protein, which maintains plasmids at low copy number; rop
   1030..1890    -  CDS            AmpR: β-lactamase; bla; confers resistance to ampicillin, carbenicillin, and related antibiotics
   1891..1993    -  promoter       cat promoter: promoter of the E. coli cat gene encoding chloramphenicol acetyltransferase
   1994..2025    -  terminator     tonB terminator: bidirectional E. coli tonB-P14 transcription terminator
   2092..2533    +  promoter       GAL1 promoter: S. cerevisiae GAL1; inducible promoter, regulated by Gal4
   2545..6363    +  CDS            S: SPIKE_SARS2 - Experimental evidence at protein level: Swiss-Prot protein existence level 1. [Spike glycoprotein]: May down-regulate host tetherin (BST2) by lysosomal degradation, thereby counteracting its antiviral activity. From Severe acute respiratory syndrome coronavirus 2 (2019-nCoV) (SARS-CoV-2).
   6428..6600    +  terminator     CYC1 terminator (fragment): S. cerevisiae CYC1; transcription terminator for CYC1
   6636..6812    +  promoter       URA3 promoter (fragment): S. cerevisiae URA3
   6813..7616    +  CDS            URA3: orotidine-5'-phosphate decarboxylase, required for uracil biosynthesis; S. cerevisiae URA3; yeast auxotrophic marker, counterselectable with 5-fluoroorotic acid (5-FOA)
   7699..59      -  rep_origin     2μ ori (across the origin): yeast 2μ plasmid origin of replication
