[The description below was written by a language model from this plasmid's Addgene catalogue record and pLannotate feature annotations shown in this document.]
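Description:
pGBW-m4046406 is an E. coli–yeast shuttle plasmid for galactose-inducible expression of the SARS-CoV-2 spike (S) surface glycoprotein in Saccharomyces cerevisiae. The sequenced record is 8,622 nt. For propagation in bacteria it carries a ColE1/pUC-type high-copy origin and an ampicillin-resistance gene (β-lactamase), which the annotation places downstream of a cat promoter. A short rop coding sequence is also annotated next to AmpR, although the catalogue lists the plasmid as high copy. Phage T3 and T7 early terminators and the bidirectional tonB terminator flank these bacterial modules, presumably to insulate them from transcriptional read-through. In yeast, the 2μ origin provides episomal multicopy maintenance. The URA3 marker allows selection in ura3 auxotrophic strains on medium lacking uracil and can be counterselected with 5-fluoroorotic acid.

The payload is the wild-type spike open reading frame, about 3.8 kb, made by gene synthesis according to the depositor and referenced to the NCBI S gene. It sits between the GAL1 promoter and a CYC1 terminator fragment. GAL1 is regulated by Gal4, so transcription is repressed in glucose and strongly induced by galactose, giving controlled expression of a large viral glycoprotein. The catalogue entry describes a C-terminal thrombin-cleavable 6xHis tag supplied by the backbone, which would permit metal-affinity purification followed by tag removal. This tag is not separately called in the feature table, though a short unannotated gap lies between the S coding sequence and the terminator. The stated purpose is yeast expression of spike protein; the record gives no further detail on downstream applications.
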