Addgene plasmid #153880: pGBW-m4046406
Purpose: Yeast expression plasmid for SARS-CoV-2 S (surface glycoprotein)
Depositing lab: Ginkgo Bioworks & Benjie Chen. Depositing organization: Ginkgo Bioworks.
Backbone
  Vector backbone: AmpR; 2u URA3
  Backbone size w/o insert (bp): 4078
  Vector type: Yeast Expression
  Selectable markers: URA3
Growth in bacteria
  Bacterial resistance: Ampicillin, 100 μg/mL
  Growth temperature: 37°C
  Growth strain: DH5alpha
  Copy number: High Copy
Gene/Insert
  Gene/Insert name: SARS-CoV-2 S (surface glycoprotein) (alt names: Spike protein; S protein)
  Species: Severe acute respiratory syndrome coronavirus 2
  Insert size (bp): 3815
  Mutation: wt
  Entrez Gene: S (a.k.a. GU280_gp02, spike glycoprotein)
  Promoter: pGAL1
  Tag / fusion protein: Cleavable thrombin;6xHIS (C terminal on backbone)
  Cloning method: Unknown
Resource information
  A portion of this plasmid was derived from a plasmid made by: GinkgoBioworks
Depositor comments: NCBI reference sequence: 43740568. Created by gene synthesis with Not1 site.
How to cite: pGBW-m4046406 was a gift from Ginkgo Bioworks & Benjie Chen (Addgene plasmid # 153880 ; http://n2t.net/addgene:153880 ; RRID:Addgene_153880)
